Addgene plasmid #99655: dSp-p65 (150-261)
Purpose: Expresses dSp Cas9 fused to truncated p65 activation domain
Depositing lab: George Church. Depositing organization: Harvard Medical School. Publication: Rational design of a compact CRISPR-Cas9 activator for AAV-mediated delivery. Vora S, Cheng J, Xiao R, VanDusen NJ, Quintino L, Pu WT, Vandenberghe LH, Chavez A, Church G. bioRxiv 2018. 298620 10.1101/298620.
Backbone
  Vector backbone: pBR322
  Vector type: Mammalian Expression
Growth in bacteria
  Bacterial resistance: Ampicillin, 100 μg/mL
  Growth temperature: 37°C
  Growth strain: DH5alpha
  Copy number: Low Copy
Gene/Insert
  Gene/Insert name: dCas9
  Species: Synthetic
  Mutation: dead Cas9
  Tag / fusion protein: truncated p65 activation domain (150-261) (C terminal on insert)
  Cloning method: Restriction Enzyme; 5′ cloning site unknown (unknown if destroyed); 3′ cloning site unknown (unknown if destroyed)
Terms and licenses: Academic/Nonprofit Terms; Industry Terms: Not Available to Industry
Depositor comments: Please visit https://doi.org/10.1101/298620 for bioRxiv preprint.
How to cite: dSp-p65 (150-261) was a gift from George Church (Addgene plasmid # 99655 ; http://n2t.net/addgene:99655 ; RRID:Addgene_99655)
