[The description below was written by a language model from this plasmid's Addgene catalogue record and pLannotate feature annotations shown in this document.]
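Description:
dSp-p65 (150-261) is a mammalian expression plasmid of about 7.6 kb that produces a nuclease-dead Streptococcus pyogenes Cas9 fused at its C terminus to a truncated p65 (RELA) transcriptional activation domain. The backbone is listed as pBR322. It is propagated in E. coli through a ColE1/pMB1-family origin and selected with ampicillin through the β-lactamase gene and its native promoter. A fragment of the pBR322 bom region is also present. The catalogue entry describes the plasmid as low copy, whereas the automated annotation labels the origin generically as a high-copy type. The record does not resolve this difference. No mammalian selection marker is annotated, which suggests the plasmid is intended for transient transfection.

The expression cassette is driven by the human cytomegalovirus immediate-early enhancer and promoter. The Cas9 coding sequence is annotated as the Cas9m4 variant, which carries the D10A, D839A, H840A and N863A substitutions. These abolish endonuclease activity while leaving RNA-guided DNA binding intact. A short distance downstream lies a roughly 345 bp fragment of human RELA, corresponding to the portion of the activation domain numbered 150-261 in the construct name. An HSV thymidine kinase polyadenylation signal follows, and a small reverse-oriented remnant of the bGH poly(A) signal sits beyond it. No nuclear localisation signals or linkers are annotated, and no guide RNA cassette is present, so a guide would have to be supplied from a separate construct.

When directed to a promoter by a guide RNA, the fusion acts as a CRISPR activator. According to the associated publication title, it belongs to work on rationally designing compact Cas9 activators small enough for AAV-mediated delivery, where it would fit as one of the truncated activation domains being evaluated.
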