Features (pLannotate 1.2.2; 10 found; start..end, strand, type, name):
    110..489     +  enhancer       CMV enhancer: human cytomegalovirus immediate early enhancer
    490..693     +  promoter       CMV promoter: human cytomegalovirus (CMV) immediate early promoter
    808..4911    +  CDS            Cas9m4: catalytically dead mutant of the Cas9 endonuclease from the Streptococcus pyogenes Type II CRISPR/Cas system RNA-guided DNA-binding protein that lacks endonuclease activity due to the mutations D10A, D839A, H840A, and N863A (Mali et al., 2013)
   4963..5307    +  CDS            RELA (fragment): TF65_HUMAN - Also known as NFKB3. Experimental evidence at protein level: Swiss-Prot protein existence level 1. NF-kappa-B is a pleiotropic transcription factor present in almost all cell types and is the endpoint of a series of signal transduction events that are initiated by a vast array of stimuli related to many biological processes such as inflammation, immunity, differentiation, cell growth, tumorigenesis and apoptosis. NF-kappa-B is a homo- or heterodimeric complex formed by the Rel-like domain- containing proteins RELA/p65, RELB, NFKB1/p105, NFKB1/p50, REL and NFKB2/p52. The heterodime
   5406..5454    +  polyA_signal   HSV TK poly(A) signal: herpes simplex virus thymidine kinase polyadenylation signal (Cole and Stacy, 1985)
   5545..5561    -  polyA_signal   bGH poly(A) signal (fragment): bovine growth hormone polyadenylation signal
   5768..6356    -  rep_origin     ori: high-copy-number ColE1/pMB1/pBR322/pUC origin of replication
   6527..7387    -  CDS            AmpR: β-lactamase; bla; confers resistance to ampicillin, carbenicillin, and related antibiotics
   7388..7492    -  promoter       AmpR promoter: bla
   7551..7603    -  misc_feature   bom (fragment): basis of mobility region from pBR322
>Addgene plasmid #99655 | dSp-p65 (150-261) | addgene full sequence | sequence record 191918 | Addgene NGS Result
AAAATTTAAGCTACAACAAGGCAAGGCTTGACCGACAATTGCATGAAGAATCTGCTTAGGGTTAGGCGTT
TTGCGCTGCTTCGCGATGTACGGGCCAGATATACGCGTTGACATTGATTATTGACTAGTTATTAATAGTA
ATCAATTACGGGGTCATTAGTTCATAGCCCATATATGGAGTTCCGCGTTACATAACTTACGGTAAATGGC
CCGCCTGGCTGACCGCCCAACGACCCCCGCCCATTGACGTCAATAATGACGTATGTTCCCATAGTAACGC
CAATAGGGACTTTCCATTGACGTCAATGGGTGGAGTATTTACGGTAAACTGCCCACTTGGCAGTACATCA
AGTGTATCATATGCCAAGTACGCCCCCTATTGACGTCAATGACGGTAAATGGCCCGCCTGGCATTATGCC
CAGTACATGACCTTATGGGACTTTCCTACTTGGCAGTACATCTACGTATTAGTCATCGCTATTACCATGG
TGATGCGGTTTTGGCAGTACATCAATGGGCGTGGATAGCGGTTTGACTCACGGGGATTTCCAAGTCTCCA
CCCCATTGACGTCAATGGGAGTTTGTTTTGGCACCAAAATCAACGGGACTTTCCAAAATGTCGTAACAAC
TCCGCCCCATTGACGCAAATGGGCGGTAGGCGTGTACGGTGGGAGGTCTATATAAGCAGAGCTCGTTTAG
TGAACCGTCAGATCGCCTGGAGACGCCATCCACGCTGTTTTGACCTCCATAGAAGACACCGGGACCGATC
CAGCCTCCGGACTCTAGAGGATCGAACCCTTGCCACCATGGACAAGAAGTACTCCATTGGGCTCGCTATC
GGCACAAACAGCGTCGGCTGGGCCGTCATTACGGACGAGTACAAGGTGCCGAGCAAAAAATTCAAAGTTC
TGGGCAATACCGATCGCCACAGCATAAAGAAGAACCTCATTGGCGCCCTCCTGTTCGACTCCGGGGAGAC
GGCCGAAGCCACGCGGCTCAAAAGAACAGCACGGCGCAGATATACCCGCAGAAAGAATCGGATCTGCTAC
CTGCAGGAGATCTTTAGTAATGAGATGGCTAAGGTGGATGACTCTTTCTTCCATAGGCTGGAGGAGTCCT
TTTTGGTGGAGGAGGATAAAAAGCACGAGCGCCACCCAATCTTTGGCAATATCGTGGACGAGGTGGCGTA
CCATGAAAAGTACCCAACCATATATCATCTGAGGAAGAAGCTTGTAGACAGTACTGATAAGGCTGACTTG
CGGTTGATCTATCTCGCGCTGGCGCATATGATCAAATTTCGGGGACACTTCCTCATCGAGGGGGACCTGA
ACCCAGACAACAGCGATGTCGACAAACTCTTTATCCAACTGGTTCAGACTTACAATCAGCTTTTCGAAGA
GAACCCGATCAACGCATCCGGAGTTGACGCCAAAGCAATCCTGAGCGCTAGGCTGTCCAAATCCCGGCGG
CTCGAAAACCTCATCGCACAGCTCCCTGGGGAGAAGAAGAACGGCCTGTTTGGTAATCTTATCGCCCTGT
CACTCGGGCTGACCCCCAACTTTAAATCTAACTTCGACCTGGCCGAAGATGCCAAGCTTCAACTGAGCAA
AGACACCTACGATGATGATCTCGACAATCTGCTGGCCCAGATCGGCGACCAGTACGCAGACCTTTTTTTG
GCGGCAAAGAACCTGTCAGACGCCATTCTGCTGAGTGATATTCTGCGAGTGAACACGGAGATCACCAAAG
CTCCGCTGAGCGCTAGTATGATCAAGCGCTATGATGAGCACCACCAAGACTTGACTTTGCTGAAGGCCCT
TGTCAGACAGCAACTGCCTGAGAAGTACAAGGAAATTTTCTTCGATCAGTCTAAAAATGGCTACGCCGGA
TACATTGACGGCGGAGCAAGCCAGGAGGAATTTTACAAATTTATTAAGCCCATCTTGGAAAAAATGGACG
GCACCGAGGAGCTGCTGGTAAAGCTTAACAGAGAAGATCTGTTGCGCAAACAGCGCACTTTCGACAATGG
AAGCATCCCCCACCAGATTCACCTGGGCGAACTGCACGCTATCCTCAGGCGGCAAGAGGATTTCTACCCC
TTTTTGAAAGATAACAGGGAAAAGATTGAGAAAATCCTCACATTTCGGATACCCTACTATGTAGGCCCCC
TCGCCCGGGGAAATTCCAGATTCGCGTGGATGACTCGCAAATCAGAAGAGACCATCACTCCCTGGAACTT
CGAGGAAGTCGTGGATAAGGGGGCCTCTGCCCAGTCCTTCATCGAAAGGATGACTAACTTTGATAAAAAT
CTGCCTAACGAAAAGGTGCTTCCTAAACACTCTCTGCTGTACGAGTACTTCACAGTTTATAACGAGCTCA
CCAAGGTCAAATACGTCACAGAAGGGATGAGAAAGCCAGCATTCCTGTCTGGAGAGCAGAAGAAAGCTAT
CGTGGACCTCCTCTTCAAGACGAACCGGAAAGTTACCGTGAAACAGCTCAAAGAAGACTATTTCAAAAAG
ATTGAATGTTTCGACTCTGTTGAAATCAGCGGAGTGGAGGATCGCTTCAACGCATCCCTGGGAACGTATC
ACGATCTCCTGAAAATCATTAAAGACAAGGACTTCCTGGACAATGAGGAGAACGAGGACATTCTTGAGGA
CATTGTCCTCACCCTTACGTTGTTTGAAGATAGGGAGATGATTGAAGAACGCTTGAAAACTTACGCTCAT
CTCTTCGACGACAAAGTCATGAAACAGCTCAAGAGGCGCCGATATACAGGATGGGGGCGGCTGTCAAGAA
AACTGATCAATGGGATCCGAGACAAGCAGAGTGGAAAGACAATCCTGGATTTTCTTAAGTCCGATGGATT
TGCCAACCGGAACTTCATGCAGTTGATCCATGATGACTCTCTCACCTTTAAGGAGGACATCCAGAAAGCA
CAAGTTTCTGGCCAGGGGGACAGTCTTCACGAGCACATCGCTAATCTTGCAGGTAGCCCAGCTATCAAAA
AGGGAATACTGCAGACCGTTAAGGTCGTGGATGAACTCGTCAAAGTAATGGGAAGGCATAAGCCCGAGAA
TATCGTTATCGAGATGGCCCGAGAGAACCAAACTACCCAGAAGGGACAGAAGAACAGTAGGGAAAGGATG
AAGAGGATTGAAGAGGGTATAAAAGAACTGGGGTCCCAAATCCTTAAGGAACACCCAGTTGAAAACACCC
AGCTTCAGAATGAGAAGCTCTACCTGTACTACCTGCAGAACGGCAGGGACATGTACGTGGATCAGGAACT
GGACATCAATCGGCTCTCCGACTACGACGTGGCTGCTATCGTGCCCCAGTCTTTTCTCAAAGATGATTCT
ATTGATAATAAAGTGTTGACAAGATCCGATAAAGCTAGAGGGAAGAGTGATAACGTCCCCTCAGAAGAAG
TTGTCAAGAAAATGAAAAATTATTGGCGGCAGCTGCTGAACGCCAAACTGATCACACAACGGAAGTTCGA
TAATCTGACTAAGGCTGAACGAGGTGGCCTGTCTGAGTTGGATAAAGCCGGCTTCATCAAAAGGCAGCTT
GTTGAGACACGCCAGATCACCAAGCACGTGGCCCAAATTCTCGATTCACGCATGAACACCAAGTACGATG
AAAATGACAAACTGATTCGAGAGGTGAAAGTTATTACTCTGAAGTCTAAGCTGGTCTCAGATTTCAGAAA
GGACTTTCAGTTTTATAAGGTGAGAGAGATCAACAATTACCACCATGCGCATGATGCCTACCTGAATGCA
GTGGTAGGCACTGCACTTATCAAAAAATATCCCAAGCTTGAATCTGAATTTGTTTACGGAGACTATAAAG
TGTACGATGTTAGGAAAATGATCGCAAAGTCTGAGCAGGAAATAGGCAAGGCCACCGCTAAGTACTTCTT
TTACAGCAATATTATGAATTTTTTCAAGACCGAGATTACACTGGCCAATGGAGAGATTCGGAAGCGACCA
CTTATCGAAACAAACGGAGAAACAGGAGAAATCGTGTGGGACAAGGGTAGGGATTTCGCGACAGTCCGGA
AGGTCCTGTCCATGCCGCAGGTGAACATCGTTAAAAAGACCGAAGTACAGACCGGAGGCTTCTCCAAGGA
AAGTATCCTCCCGAAAAGGAACAGCGACAAGCTGATCGCACGCAAAAAAGATTGGGACCCCAAGAAATAC
GGCGGATTCGATTCTCCTACAGTCGCTTACAGTGTACTGGTTGTGGCCAAAGTGGAGAAAGGGAAGTCTA
AAAAACTCAAAAGCGTCAAGGAACTGCTGGGCATCACAATCATGGAGCGATCAAGCTTCGAAAAAAACCC
CATCGACTTTCTCGAGGCGAAAGGATATAAAGAGGTCAAAAAAGACCTCATCATTAAGCTTCCCAAGTAC
TCTCTCTTTGAGCTTGAAAACGGCCGGAAACGAATGCTCGCTAGTGCGGGCGAGCTGCAGAAAGGTAACG
AGCTGGCACTGCCCTCTAAATACGTTAATTTCTTGTATCTGGCCAGCCACTATGAAAAGCTCAAAGGGTC
TCCCGAAGATAATGAGCAGAAGCAGCTGTTCGTGGAACAACACAAACACTACCTTGATGAGATCATCGAG
CAAATAAGCGAATTCTCCAAAAGAGTGATCCTCGCCGACGCTAACCTCGATAAGGTGCTTTCTGCTTACA
ATAAGCACAGGGATAAGCCCATCAGGGAGCAGGCAGAAAACATTATCCACTTGTTTACTCTGACCAACTT
GGGCGCGCCTGCAGCCTTCAAGTACTTCGACACCACCATAGACAGAAAGCGGTACACCTCTACAAAGGAG
GTCCTGGACGCCACACTGATTCATCAGTCAATTACGGGGCTCTATGAAACAAGAATCGACCTCTCTCAGC
TCGGTGGAGACAGCAGGGCTGACCCCAAGAAGAAGAGGAAGGTGAGTGGTGGAGGAAGTGGCGGGTCAGG
GTCGCTGTCTGAAGCTCTGCTGCAGCTGCAGTTCGACGACGAGGATCTGGGAGCCCTGCTGGGAAACAGC
ACCGATCCTGCCGTGTTCACCGACCTGGCCAGCGTGGACAACAGCGAGTTCCAGCAGCTGCTGAACCAGG
GCATCCCTGTGGCCCCTCACACCACCGAGCCCATGCTGATGGAATACCCCGAGGCCATCACCCGGCTCGT
GACAGGCGCTCAGAGGCCTCCTGATCCAGCTCCTGCCCCTCTGGGAGCACCAGGCCTGCCTAATGGACTG
CTGTCTGGCGACGAGGACTTCAGCTCTATCGCCGATATGGATTTCTCAGCCTTGCTGTAGAAGAATTCGA
TCCCTACCGGTTAGTAATGAGTTTAAACGGGGGAGGCTAACTGAAACACGGAAGGAGACAATACCGGAAG
GAACCCGCGCTATGACGGCAATAAAAAGACAGAATAAAACGCACGGGTGTTGGGTCGTTTGTTCATAAAC
GCGGGGTTCGGTCCCAGGGCTGGCACTCTGTCGATACCCCACCGAGACCCCATTGGGGCCAATACGCCCG
CGTTTCTTCCTTTTCCCCACCCCACCCCCCAAGTTCGGGTGAAGGCCCAGGGCTCGCAGCCAACGTCGGG
GCGGCAGGCCCTCCATAGTCGGTCGTTCGGCTGCGGCGAGCGGTATCAGCTCACTCAAAGGCGGTAATAC
GGTTATCCACAGAATCAGGGGATAACGCAGGAAAGAACATGTGAGCAAAAGGCCAGCAAAAGGCCAGGAA
CCGTAAAAAGGCCGCGTTGCTGGCGTTTTTCCATAGGCTCCGCCCCCCTGACGAGCATCACAAAAATCGA
CGCTCAAGTCAGAGGTGGCGAAACCCGACAGGACTATAAAGATACCAGGCGTTTCCCCCTGGAAGCTCCC
TCGTGCGCTCTCCTGTTCCGACCCTGCCGCTTACCGGATACCTGTCCGCCTTTCTCCCTTCGGGAAGCGT
GGCGCTTTCTCATAGCTCACGCTGTAGGTATCTCAGTTCGGTGTAGGTCGTTCGCTCCAAGCTGGGCTGT
GTGCACGAACCCCCCGTTCAGCCCGACCGCTGCGCCTTATCCGGTAACTATCGTCTTGAGTCCAACCCGG
TAAGACACGACTTATCGCCACTGGCAGCAGCCACTGGTAACAGGATTAGCAGAGCGAGGTATGTAGGCGG
TGCTACAGAGTTCTTGAAGTGGTGGCCTAACTACGGCTACACTAGAAGAACAGTATTTGGTATCTGCGCT
CTGCTGAAGCCAGTTACCTTCGGAAAAAGAGTTGGTAGCTCTTGATCCGGCAAACAAACCACCGCTGGTA
GCGGTGGTTTTTTTGTTTGCAAGCAGCAGATTACGCGCAGAAAAAAAGGATCTCAAGAAGATCCTTTGAT
CTTTTCTACGGGGTCTGACGCTCAGTGGAACGAAAACTCACGTTAAGGGATTTTGGTCATGAGATTATCA
AAAAGGATCTTCACCTAGATCCTTTTAAATTAAAAATGAAGTTTTAAATCAATCTAAAGTATATATGAGT
AAACTTGGTCTGACAGTTACCAATGCTTAATCAGTGAGGCACCTATCTCAGCGATCTGTCTATTTCGTTC
ATCCATAGTTGCCTGACTCCCCGTCGTGTAGATAACTACGATACGGGAGGGCTTACCATCTGGCCCCAGT
GCTGCAATGATACCGCGAGACCCACGCTCACCGGCTCCAGATTTATCAGCAATAAACCAGCCAGCCGGAA
GGGCCGAGCGCAGAAGTGGTCCTGCAACTTTATCCGCCTCCATCCAGTCTATTAATTGTTGCCGGGAAGC
TAGAGTAAGTAGTTCGCCAGTTAATAGTTTGCGCAACGTTGTTGCCATTGCTACAGGCATCGTGGTGTCA
CGCTCGTCGTTTGGTATGGCTTCATTCAGCTCCGGTTCCCAACGATCAAGGCGAGTTACATGATCCCCCA
TGTTGTGCAAAAAAGCGGTTAGCTCCTTCGGTCCTCCGATCGTTGTCAGAAGTAAGTTGGCCGCAGTGTT
ATCACTCATGGTTATGGCAGCACTGCATAATTCTCTTACTGTCATGCCATCCGTAAGATGCTTTTCTGTG
ACTGGTGAGTACTCAACCAAGTCATTCTGAGAATAGTGTATGCGGCGACCGAGTTGCTCTTGCCCGGCGT
CAATACGGGATAATACCGCGCCACATAGCAGAACTTTAAAAGTGCTCATCATTGGAAAACGTTCTTCGGG
GCGAAAACTCTCAAGGATCTTACCGCTGTTGAGATCCAGTTCGATGTAACCCACTCGTGCACCCAACTGA
TCTTCAGCATCTTTTACTTTCACCAGCGTTTCTGGGTGAGCAAAAACAGGAAGGCAAAATGCCGCAAAAA
AGGGAATAAGGGCGACACGGAAATGTTGAATACTCATACTCTTCCTTTTTCAATATTATTGAAGCATTTA
TCAGGGTTATTGTCTCATGAGCGGATACATATTTGAATGTATTTAGAAAAATAAACAAATAGGGGTTCCG
CGCACATTTCCCCGAAAAGTGCCACCTGACGTCGACGGATCGGGAGATCTCCCGATCCCCTATGGTGCAC
TCTCAGTACAATCTGCTCTGATGCCGCATAGTTAAGCCAGTATCTGCTCCCTGCTTGTGTGTTGGAGGTC
GCTGAGTAGTGCGCGAGC
